Addgene plasmid #111337: T7-U5 (long)
Purpose: for in vitro snRNA transcription
Depositing lab: Christine Guthrie. Depositing organization: University of California, San Francisco (UCSF). Publication: Specificity of Prp24 binding to RNA: a role for Prp24 in the dynamic interaction of U4 and U6 snRNAs. Ghetti A, Company M, Abelson J. RNA. 1995 Apr;1(2):132-45. PubMed 7585243.
Backbone
  Vector backbone: pUC19
  Vector type: Bacterial Expression
Growth in bacteria
  Bacterial resistance: Ampicillin, 100 μg/mL
  Growth temperature: 37°C
  Growth strain: DH5alpha
  Copy number: High Copy
Gene/Insert
  Gene/Insert name: snR7-L (alt name: U5-L)
  Species: S. cerevisiae (budding yeast)
Terms and licenses: Academic/Nonprofit Terms; Industry Terms: Not Available to Industry
Depositor comments: for in vitro transcription from T7 promoter
How to cite: T7-U5 (long) was a gift from Christine Guthrie (Addgene plasmid # 111337 ; http://n2t.net/addgene:111337 ; RRID:Addgene_111337)
