[The description below was written by a language model from this plasmid's Addgene catalogue record and pLannotate feature annotations shown in this document.]
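Description:
T7-U5 (long) is a small pUC19-based plasmid (about 2.9 kb in the sequenced record) that serves as a template for in vitro transcription of the long form of the Saccharomyces cerevisiae U5 spliceosomal snRNA, encoded by the snR7 gene (snR7-L, also called U5-L). Although catalogued as a bacterial expression vector, its stated purpose is RNA synthesis in vitro, and E. coli is simply the host for propagation. It is maintained there through the high-copy ColE1/pUC-type origin of replication and selected with ampicillin through the bla (β-lactamase) gene driven by its own promoter.

The functional cassette sits in the former pUC19 cloning region. A bacteriophage T7 RNA polymerase promoter lies upstream of, and in the same orientation as, a region matching the U5 spliceosomal RNA family, so purified T7 polymerase can produce the snRNA from the plasmid. The annotated U5 match begins some distance downstream of the promoter. This automated hit probably covers only the conserved core of the yeast sequence, and the record does not define the exact transcript ends or say how the template is linearised for run-off transcription.

The remaining features are pUC19 backbone remnants: the lac promoter, operator and CAP binding site upstream of the insert, an interrupted lacZα fragment downstream, and short fragments of lacI, bom and rop. None of these contributes to the intended use. The associated work concerns protein binding to spliceosomal snRNAs, consistent with use of the transcript in RNA-binding or snRNP and splicing biochemistry experiments.
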