Features (pLannotate 1.2.2; 12 found; start..end, strand, type, name):
     41..59      +  promoter       T7 promoter: promoter for bacteriophage T7 RNA polymerase
    113..236     +  ncRNA          U5: Accession: RF00020 - U5 spliceosomal RNA
    285..439     +  CDS            lacZα (fragment): LacZα fragment of β-galactosidase; lacZ fragment
    445..544     -  misc_feature   bom (fragment): basis of mobility region from pBR322
    646..681     -  CDS            rop (fragment): Rop protein, which maintains plasmids at low copy number; rop
    776..880     +  promoter       AmpR promoter: bla
    881..1741    +  CDS            AmpR: β-lactamase; bla; confers resistance to ampicillin, carbenicillin, and related antibiotics
   1912..2500    +  rep_origin     ori: high-copy-number ColE1/pMB1/pBR322/pUC origin of replication
   2683..2775    +  CDS            lacI (fragment): lac repressor; lacI; The lac repressor binds to the lac operator to inhibit transcription in E. coli. This inhibition can be relieved by adding lactose or isopropyl-β-D-thiogalactopyranoside (IPTG).
   2788..2809    +  protein_bind   CAP binding site: CAP binding activates transcription in the presence of cAMP. E. coli catabolite activator protein
   2824..2854    +  promoter       lac promoter: promoter for the E. coli lac operon
   2862..2       +  protein_bind   lac operator (across the origin): The lac repressor binds to the lac operator to inhibit transcription in E. coli. This inhibition can be relieved by adding lactose or isopropyl-β-D-thiogalactopyranoside (IPTG). lac repressor encoded by lacI
>Addgene plasmid #111337 | T7-U5 (long) | addgene full sequence | sequence record 217663 | Addgene NGS Result
AATTTCACACAGGAAACAGCTATGACATGATTACGAATTCTAATACGACTCACTATAGGAAGCAGCTTTA
CAGATCAATGGCGGAGGGAGGTCAACATCAAGAACTGTGGGCCTTTTATTGCCTATAGAACTTATAACGA
ACATGGTTCTTGCCTTTTACCAGAACCATCCGGGTGTTGTCTCCATAGAAACAGGTAAAGCTGTCCGTTA
CTGTGGGCTTGCCATATTTTTTGGAACTTTTCTGCCCTTTTTCTCAATGAGTAAGGAGGGCGTTTAAAGC
TTGGCACTGGCCGTCGTTTTACAACGTCGTGACTGGGAAAACCCTGGCGTTACCCAACTTAATCGCCTTG
CAGCACATCCCCCTTTCGCCAGCTGGCGTAATAGCGAAGAGGCCCGCACCGATCGCCCTTCCCAACAGTT
GCGCAGCCTGAATGGCGAATGGCGCCTGATGCGGTATTTTCTCCTTACGCATCTGTGCGGTATTTCACAC
CGCATATGGTGCACTCTCAGTACAATCTGCTCTGATGCCGCATAGTTAAGCCAGCCCCGACACCCGCCAA
CACCCGCTGACGCGCCCTGACGGGCTTGTCTGCTCCCGGCATCCGCTTACAGACAAGCTGTGACCGTCTC
CGGGAGCTGCATGTGTCAGAGGTTTTCACCGTCATCACCGAAACGCGCGAGACGAAAGGGCCTCGTGATA
CGCCTATTTTTATAGGTTAATGTCATGATAATAATGGTTTCTTAGACGTCAGGTGGCACTTTTCGGGGAA
ATGTGCGCGGAACCCCTATTTGTTTATTTTTCTAAATACATTCAAATATGTATCCGCTCATGAGACAATA
ACCCTGATAAATGCTTCAATAATATTGAAAAAGGAAGAGTATGAGTATTCAACATTTCCGTGTCGCCCTT
ATTCCCTTTTTTGCGGCATTTTGCCTTCCTGTTTTTGCTCACCCAGAAACGCTGGTGAAAGTAAAAGATG
CTGAAGATCAGTTGGGTGCACGAGTGGGTTACATCGAACTGGATCTCAACAGCGGTAAGATCCTTGAGAG
TTTTCGCCCCGAAGAACGTTTTCCAATGATGAGCACTTTTAAAGTTCTGCTATGTGGCGCGGTATTATCC
CGTATTGACGCCGGGCAAGAGCAACTCGGTCGCCGCATACACTATTCTCAGAATGACTTGGTTGAGTACT
CACCAGTCACAGAAAAGCATCTTACGGATGGCATGACAGTAAGAGAATTATGCAGTGCTGCCATAACCAT
GAGTGATAACACTGCGGCCAACTTACTTCTGACAACGATCGGAGGACCGAAGGAGCTAACCGCTTTTTTG
CACAACATGGGGGATCATGTAACTCGCCTTGATCGTTGGGAACCGGAGCTGAATGAAGCCATACCAAACG
ACGAGCGTGACACCACGATGCCTGTAGCAATGGCAACAACGTTGCGCAAACTATTAACTGGCGAACTACT
TACTCTAGCTTCCCGGCAACAATTAATAGACTGGATGGAGGCGGATAAAGTTGCAGGACCACTTCTGCGC
TCGGCCCTTCCGGCTGGCTGGTTTATTGCTGATAAATCTGGAGCCGGTGAGCGTGGGTCTCGCGGTATCA
TTGCAGCACTGGGGCCAGATGGTAAGCCCTCCCGTATCGTAGTTATCTACACGACGGGGAGTCAGGCAAC
TATGGATGAACGAAATAGACAGATCGCTGAGATAGGTGCCTCACTGATTAAGCATTGGTAACTGTCAGAC
CAAGTTTACTCATATATACTTTAGATTGATTTAAAACTTCATTTTTAATTTAAAAGGATCTAGGTGAAGA
TCCTTTTTGATAATCTCATGACCAAAATCCCTTAACGTGAGTTTTCGTTCCACTGAGCGTCAGACCCCGT
AGAAAAGATCAAAGGATCTTCTTGAGATCCTTTTTTTCTGCGCGTAATCTGCTGCTTGCAAACAAAAAAA
CCACCGCTACCAGCGGTGGTTTGTTTGCCGGATCAAGAGCTACCAACTCTTTTTCCGAAGGTAACTGGCT
TCAGCAGAGCGCAGATACCAAATACTGTTCTTCTAGTGTAGCCGTAGTTAGGCCACCACTTCAAGAACTC
TGTAGCACCGCCTACATACCTCGCTCTGCTAATCCTGTTACCAGTGGCTGCTGCCAGTGGCGATAAGTCG
TGTCTTACCGGGTTGGACTCAAGACGATAGTTACCGGATAAGGCGCAGCGGTCGGGCTGAACGGGGGGTT
CGTGCACACAGCCCAGCTTGGAGCGAACGACCTACACCGAACTGAGATACCTACAGCGTGAGCTATGAGA
AAGCGCCACGCTTCCCGAAGGGAGAAAGGCGGACAGGTATCCGGTAAGCGGCAGGGTCGGAACAGGAGAG
CGCACGAGGGAGCTTCCAGGGGGAAACGCCTGGTATCTTTATAGTCCTGTCGGGTTTCGCCACCTCTGAC
TTGAGCGTCGATTTTTGTGATGCTCGTCAGGGGGGCGGAGCCTATGGAAAAACGCCAGCAACGCGGCCTT
TTTACGGTTCCTGGCCTTTTGCTGGCCTTTTGCTCACATGTTCTTTCCTGCGTTATCCCCTGATTCTGTG
GATAACCGTATTACCGCCTTTGAGTGAGCTGATACCGCTCGCCGCAGCCGAACGACCGAGCGCAGCGAGT
CAGTGAGCGAGGAAGCGGAAGAGCGCCCAATACGCAAACCGCCTCTCCCCGCGCGTTGGCCGATTCATTA
ATGCAGCTGGCACGACAGGTTTCCCGACTGGAAAGCGGGCAGTGAGCGCAACGCAATTAATGTGAGTTAG
CTCACTCATTAGGCACCCCAGGCTTTACACTTTATGCTTCCGGCTCGTATGTTGTGTGGAATTGTGAGCG
GATAAC
